>Addgene plasmid #12913 | DCT.VV.Orf225 | addgene partial sequence | sequence record 19302 | T7 5'-TAATACGACTCACTATAGGG-3'
GTACCCTTCACCGAATTCCAGCTGACCACCATGAATTGTTTCCAAGAAAAACAATTTTCAAGAGAAAATT
TATTAAAAATGCCGTTTAGAATGGTTTTAACGGGAGGGATCTGGATCTGGAAAAACTATCTATTTACTAT
CTCTGTTTTCTACACTAGTTAAAAAAGTATAAACATATATTCTTGTTTACACCCGTTTATAACCCAGATT
ATGATGGATACATTTGGCCAAATCATATTAATTTCGTTAGTAGTCAGGAATCTCTAGAATATAATCTGAT
ACGAACTAAAAGTAACATAGAAAAATGTATTGCTGTCGCACAAAATCATAAAAAATCAGCACACTTTTTA
CTTATTTTTGATGATGTAGGTGATAAACTATCAAAATGCAATACTCTAATAGAATTCTTAAACTTTGGAA
GGCATTTAAACACGTCTATTATTCTACTATGCCAAACTTATAGACACGTACCAATATTAGGACGGGCTAA
CATTACGCATTTTTGTAGTTTTAACATTTCCATCTCAGAACGCGGAAAATATGCTACGATCGATGCCTGT
AAAGGGGAAACGAAAGGATATATTAAACATGTTGAATATGATACAGACAGCTAGATCCAATAATCGATTG
GCTATTATTATCGAAGACTCCGTATTTTGTGAAGGTGAATTACGTATATGTACCGATACCGCTGATAAGG
ACGTCATA
