[The description below was written by a language model from this plasmid's Addgene catalogue record.]
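Description:
DCT.VV.Orf225 is a mammalian expression plasmid carrying a single vaccinia virus open reading frame, A32L (also described in the record as a virion core protein), as an insert of about 813 bp. It is built on the commercial pcDNA 3.1D V5-His-TOPO backbone (about 5.5 kb without insert). It is maintained as a high-copy plasmid in E. coli under ampicillin selection, and it carries a neomycin resistance marker so that transfected mammalian cells can be selected with G418. The insert is recorded as flanked by BamHI sites at both ends, both of which remain intact, and it can be sequenced from the upstream T7 primer site. The record gives no feature table and does not name the promoter. Vectors of this family generally drive expression from the CMV immediate-early promoter and offer C-terminal V5 and polyhistidine tags, but the record does not say whether the A32L insert is in frame with those tags.

The plasmid is one member of a library of individually cloned vaccinia virus ORFs, assembled to identify poxvirus determinants recognised by CD8+ T cells in support of the design and characterisation of smallpox vaccines. In that kind of work, each ORF is expressed in mammalian cells to test whether its product is presented to virus-specific T cells. The depositors stress that the constructs were made for screening. The insert may therefore differ from the current canonical sequence of the gene, and the plasmid and insert names apply only within this library. Correspondence to the Copenhagen and WR strain ORF names, along with sequencing notes, is given in the library's supplementary spreadsheet.
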