Addgene plasmid #12913: DCT.VV.Orf225
Purpose: This plasmid was designed for screening purposes and may contain discrepancies relative to the current canonical GenBank version of the gene.
Depositing lab: Jack Bennink & Jon Yewdell. Depositing organization: National Institute of Allergy and Infectious Diseases (NIAID). Publication: Identification of poxvirus CD8+ T cell determinants to enable rational design and characterization of smallpox vaccines. Tscharke DC, Karupiah G, Zhou J, Palmore T, Irvine KR, Haeryfar SM, Williams S, Sidney J, Sette A, Bennink JR, Yewdell JW. J Exp Med. 2005 January 3; 201(1): 95–104. 10.1084/jem.20041912 PubMed 15623576.
Backbone
  Vector backbone: pcDNA 3.1D V5-His-TOPO
  Backbone manufacturer: Invitrogen
  Backbone size w/o insert (bp): 5514
  Vector type: Mammalian Expression
  Selectable markers: Neomycin (select with G418)
Growth in bacteria
  Bacterial resistance: Ampicillin, 100 μg/mL
  Growth temperature: 37°C
  Growth strain: DH5alpha
  Copy number: High Copy
Gene/Insert
  Gene/Insert name: A32L (alt name: virion core protein)
  Species: Vaccinia Virus
  Insert size (bp): 813
  GenBank ID: 9791094
  Cloning method: Restriction Enzyme; 5′ cloning site BamHI (not destroyed); 3′ cloning site BamHI (not destroyed)
  Sequencing primers: 5′ Universal T7
Terms and licenses: Academic/Nonprofit Terms; Industry Terms: Not Available to Industry
Depositor comments: Please see the Vaccinia kit page ( https://www.addgene.org/vvorf/ ) for more information. The kit page contains the supplemental VVOrfData spreadsheet, which includes important information about this plasmid. The plasmid and insert names provided here relate only to this library. The name of the ORF (if present) in VACV strain Copenhagen and the name of the ORF (if annotated) in VACV strain WR sequence can be found in VVOrfData spreadsheet. Please note that the amino acid sequence given for each ORF in the spreadsheet may contain some errors. Additionally, changes from the expected sequence may be present in these plasmids. Please see Addgene's quality control sequence and sequencing notes in the VVOrfData spreadsheet before ordering this plasmid.
How to cite: DCT.VV.Orf225 was a gift from Jack Bennink & Jon Yewdell (Addgene plasmid # 12913 ; http://n2t.net/addgene:12913 ; RRID:Addgene_12913)
